Addgene plasmid #142889: TFORF1930
Purpose: Lentiviral vector for overexpressing transcription factor ORFs with unique 24-bp barcodes. Barcodes facilitate identification of transcription factors in pooled screens.
Depositing lab: Feng Zhang. Depositing organization: Broad Institute. Publication: A transcription factor atlas of directed differentiation. Joung J, Ma S, Tay T, Geiger-Schuller KR, Kirchgatterer PC, Verdine VK, Guo B, Arias-Garcia MA, Allen WE, Singh A, Kuksenko O, Abudayyeh OO, Gootenberg JS, Fu Z, Macrae RK, Buenrostro JD, Regev A, Zhang F. Cell. 2023 Jan 5;186(1):209-229.e26. doi: 10.1016/j.cell.2022.11.026. PubMed 36608654.
Backbone
  Vector backbone: pLX_TRC317
  Backbone manufacturer: Broad Institute Genetic Perturbation Platform
  Backbone size w/o insert (bp): 8264
  Vector type: Mammalian Expression, Lentiviral
  Selectable markers: Puromycin
Growth in bacteria
  Bacterial resistance: Ampicillin, 100 μg/mL
  Growth temperature: 37°C
  Growth strain: NEB Stable
  Copy number: High Copy
Gene/Insert
  Gene/Insert name: XRCC6
  Species: H. sapiens (human)
  Insert size (bp): 1808
  Entrez Gene: XRCC6 (a.k.a. CTC75, CTCBF, G22P1, KU70, ML8, TLAA)
  Promoter: EF1a
  Cloning method: Unknown
  Sequencing primers: 5′ GGGTGGAGACTGAAGTTAGGCCAG; 3′ CACATAGCGTAAAAGGAGCAACATAG
Terms and licenses: Academic/Nonprofit Terms; Industry Terms: Not Available to Industry
Depositor comments: NM_001288977,ENST00000402580 . The transcription factor ORF portion of this plasmid was synthesized by Genewiz. Please test multiple small colonies in case of plasmid recombination. To make this collection available in a timely manner, a portion of this collection was not fully sequenced by Addgene. If an Addgene verified full plasmid sequence is not available, please contact us prior to placing an order to request the full sequence.
How to cite: TFORF1930 was a gift from Feng Zhang (Addgene plasmid # 142889 ; http://n2t.net/addgene:142889 ; RRID:Addgene_142889)
