[The description below was written by a language model from this plasmid's Addgene catalogue record and pLannotate feature annotations shown in this document.]
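Description:
TFORF1930 is a third-generation-style, self-inactivating lentiviral expression plasmid built on the pLX_TRC317 backbone, carrying the human XRCC6 open reading frame (also known as KU70) as one member of a barcoded transcription factor ORF collection. It is maintained in E. coli through a high-copy ColE1/pUC-type origin and an ampicillin resistance gene; an f1 origin and remnants of a lac/lacZα cloning region flanked by T3 and T7 promoters are also present in the bacterial portion. The depositor notes that the plasmid can recombine, a common issue with LTR-containing vectors.

The viral genome is transcribed from an RSV promoter fused to a truncated HIV-1 5' LTR, followed by the Ψ packaging signal with a gag fragment and the Rev response element, and ends in a ΔU3 3' LTR with a downstream SV40 polyadenylation signal. Within this unit there are two expression cassettes. An SV40 early promoter/origin region drives puromycin N-acetyltransferase for selection of transduced mammalian cells. After the cPPT/CTS element, which aids nuclear import of the viral genome, the strong constitutive EF-1α promoter drives XRCC6, and a WPRE downstream enhances transcript stability and expression. According to the catalogue entry, each ORF in the collection is paired with a unique 24-bp barcode. The feature table does not annotate the barcode, so its position is not given by the record; a short U6 promoter-like fragment lies between the ORF and the WPRE.

The construct is intended for lentiviral overexpression of XRCC6 in mammalian cells, alone or in pooled screens, where barcode sequencing identifies which transcription factor ORF each cell received, as in directed differentiation studies.
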