Features (pLannotate 1.2.2; 31 found; start..end, strand, type, name):
      5..231     +  promoter       RSV promoter: Rous sarcoma virus enhancer/promoter
    232..412     +  LTR            5' LTR (truncated): truncated 5' long terminal repeat (LTR) from HIV-1
    459..584     +  misc_feature   HIV-1 Ψ: packaging signal of human immunodeficiency virus type 1
    568..931     +  CDS            HIV-1 gag (fragment): gag protein from human immunodeficiency virus 1; gag
   1077..1310    +  misc_feature   RRE: The Rev response element (RRE) of HIV-1 allows for Rev-dependent mRNA export from the nucleus to the cytoplasm.
   1687..1713    +  CDS            Rev (fragment): human immunodeficiency virus 1 (HIV-1) Rev protein; rev; enhances nuclear export of unspliced and incompletely spliced viral mRNAs
   1720..1743    +  promoter       SV40 promoter (fragment): SV40 early promoter
   1744..1815    +  promoter       SV40 promoter (fragment): SV40 enhancer and early promoter
   1839..1974    +  rep_origin     SV40 ori: SV40 origin of replication
   2020..2616    +  CDS            PuroR (fragment): puromycin N-acetyltransferase; pac from Streptomyces; confers resistance to puromycin
   2665..2782    +  misc_feature   cPPT/CTS: central polypurine tract and central termination sequence of HIV-1
   2847..2913    +  CDS            small t antigen (fragment): SV40 (simian virus 40) small t antigen
   2920..4098    +  promoter       EF-1α promoter: strong constitutive promoter for human elongation factor EF-1α
   4115..5818    +  CDS            XRCC6 (fragment): XRCC6_HUMAN - Also known as G22P1. Experimental evidence at protein level: Swiss-Prot protein existence level 1. Single-stranded DNA-dependent ATP-dependent helicase. Has a role in chromosome translocation. The DNA helicase II complex binds preferentially to fork-like ends of double-stranded DNA in a cell cycle-dependent manner. It works in the 3'-5' direction. Binding to DNA may be mediated by XRCC6. Involved in DNA non-homologous end joining (NHEJ) required for double-strand break repair and V(D)J recombination. The XRCC5/6 dimer acts as regulatory subunit of the DNA-dependent protein kinase
   5834..5887    +  promoter       U6 promoter (fragment): RNA polymerase III promoter for human U6 snRNA
   5929..6517    +  misc_feature   WPRE: woodchuck hepatitis virus posttranscriptional regulatory element
   6568..6587    +  misc_feature   cPPT/CTS (fragment): central polypurine tract and central termination sequence of HIV-1
   6589..6822    +  LTR            3' LTR (ΔU3): self-inactivating 3' long terminal repeat (LTR) from HIV-1
   6900..7021    +  polyA_signal   SV40 poly(A) signal: SV40 polyadenylation signal
   7061..7196    +  rep_origin     SV40 ori: SV40 origin of replication
   7217..7235    -  promoter       T7 promoter: promoter for bacteriophage T7 RNA polymerase
   7243..7398    +  CDS            lacZα (fragment): LacZα fragment of β-galactosidase; lacZ fragment
   7403..7831    +  rep_origin     f1 ori (sequence partly withheld): f1 bacteriophage origin of replication; arrow indicates direction of (+) strand synthesis
   7884..7988    +  promoter       AmpR promoter: bla
   7989..8849    +  CDS            AmpR: β-lactamase; bla; confers resistance to ampicillin, carbenicillin, and related antibiotics
   9020..9608    +  rep_origin     ori: high-copy-number ColE1/pMB1/pBR322/pUC origin of replication
   9791..9883    +  CDS            lacI (fragment): lac repressor; lacI; The lac repressor binds to the lac operator to inhibit transcription in E. coli. This inhibition can be relieved by adding lactose or isopropyl-β-D-thiogalactopyranoside (IPTG).
   9896..9917    +  protein_bind   CAP binding site: CAP binding activates transcription in the presence of cAMP. E. coli catabolite activator protein
   9932..9962    +  promoter       lac promoter: promoter for the E. coli lac operon
   9970..9986    +  protein_bind   lac operator: The lac repressor binds to the lac operator to inhibit transcription in E. coli. This inhibition can be relieved by adding lactose or isopropyl-β-D-thiogalactopyranoside (IPTG). lac repressor encoded by lacI
  10031..10049   +  promoter       T3 promoter: promoter for bacteriophage T3 RNA polymerase
>Addgene plasmid #142889 | TFORF1930 | addgene full sequence | sequence record 396073 | Addgene NGS Result
TTAATGTAGTCTTATGCAATACTCTTGTAGTCTTGCAACATGGTAACGATGAGTTAGCAACATGCCTTAC
AAGGAGAGAAAAAGCACCGTGCATGCCGATTGGTGGAAGTAAGGTGGTACGATCGTGCCTTATTAGGAAG
GCAACAGACGGGTCTGACATGGATTGGACGAACCACTGAATTGCCGCATTGCAGAGATATTGTATTTAAG
TGCCTAGCTCGATACATAAACGGGTCTCTCTGGTTAGACCAGATCTGAGCCTGGGAGCTCTCTGGCTAAC
TAGGGAACCCACTGCTTAAGCCTCAATAAAGCTTGCCTTGAGTGCTTCAAGTAGTGTGTGCCCGTCTGTT
GTGTGACTCTGGTAACTAGAGATCCCTCAGACCCTTTTAGTCAGTGTGGAAAATCTCTAGCAGTGGCGCC
CGAACAGGGACTTGAAAGCGAAAGGGAAACCAGAGGAGCTCTCTCGACGCAGGACTCGGCTTGCTGAAGC
GCGCACGGCAAGAGGCGAGGGGCGGCGACTGGTGAGTACGCCAAAAATTTTGACTAGCGGAGGCTAGAAG
GAGAGAGATGGGTGCGAGAGCGTCAGTATTAAGCGGGGGAGAATTAGATCGCGATGGGAAAAAATTCGGT
TAAGGCCAGGGGGAAAGAAAAAATATAAATTAAAACATATAGTATGGGCAAGCAGGGAGCTAGAACGATT
CGCAGTTAATCCTGGCCTGTTAGAAACATCAGAAGGCTGTAGACAAATACTGGGACAGCTACAACCATCC
CTTCAGACAGGATCAGAAGAACTTAGATCATTATATAATACAGTAGCAACCCTCTATTGTGTGCATCAAA
GGATAGAGATAAAAGACACCAAGGAAGCTTTAGACAAGATAGAGGAAGAGCAAAACAAAAGTAAGACCAC
CGCACAGCAAGCGGCCGCTGATCTTCAGACCTGGAGGAGGAGATATGAGGGACAATTGGAGAAGTGAATT
ATATAAATATAAAGTAGTAAAAATTGAACCATTAGGAGTAGCACCCACCAAGGCAAAGAGAAGAGTGGTG
CAGAGAGAAAAAAGAGCAGTGGGAATAGGAGCTTTGTTCCTTGGGTTCTTGGGAGCAGCAGGAAGCACTA
TGGGCGCAGCGTCAATGACGCTGACGGTACAGGCCAGACAATTATTGTCTGGTATAGTGCAGCAGCAGAA
CAATTTGCTGAGGGCTATTGAGGCGCAACAGCATCTGTTGCAACTCACAGTCTGGGGCATCAAGCAGCTC
CAGGCAAGAATCCTGGCTGTGGAAAGATACCTAAAGGATCAACAGCTCCTGGGGATTTGGGGTTGCTCTG
GAAAACTCATTTGCACCACTGCTGTGCCTTGGAATGCTAGTTGGAGTAATAAATCTCTGGAACAGATTTG
GAATCACACGACCTGGATGGAGTGGGACAGAGAAATTAACAATTACACAAGCTTAATACACTCCTTAATT
GAAGAATCGCAAAACCAGCAAGAAAAGAATGAACAAGAATTATTGGAATTAGATAAATGGGCAAGTTTGT
GGAATTGGTTTAACATAACAAATTGGCTGTGGTATATAAAATTATTCATAATGATAGTAGGAGGCTTGGT
AGGTTTAAGAATAGTTTTTGCTGTACTTTCTATAGTGAATAGAGTTAGGCAGGGATATTCACCATTATCG
TTTCAGACCCACCTCCCAACCCCGAGGGGACCCATGCATTGCATCTCAATTAGTCAGCAACCAGGTGTGG
AAAGTCCCCAGGCTCCCCAGCAGGCAGAAGTATGCAAAGCATGCGTCTCAATTAGTCAGCAACCATAGTC
CCGCCCCTAACTCCGCCCATCCCGCCCCTAACTCCGCCCAGTTCCGCCCATTCTCCGCCCCATGGCTGAC
TAATTTTTTTTATTTATGCAGAGGCCGAGGCCGCCTCGGCCTCTGAGCTATTCCAGAAGTAGTGAGGAGG
CTTTTTTGGAGGCCTAGGCTTTTGCAAAAAGCTTTCTAGAGGTACCACCGGAGCTTACCATGACCGAGTA
CAAGCCCACGGTGCGCCTCGCCACCCGCGACGACGTCCCCAGGGCCGTACGCACCCTCGCCGCCGCGTTC
GCCGACTACCCCGCCACGCGCCACACCGTCGATCCGGACCGCCACATCGAGCGGGTCACCGAGCTGCAAG
AACTCTTCCTCACGCGCGTCGGGCTCGACATCGGCAAGGTGTGGGTCGCGGACGACGGCGCCGCCGTGGC
GGTCTGGACCACGCCGGAGAGCGTCGAAGCGGGGGCGGTGTTCGCCGAGATCGGCCCGCGCATGGCCGAG
TTGAGCGGTTCCCGGCTGGCCGCGCAGCAACAGATGGAAGGCCTCCTGGCGCCGCACCGGCCCAAGGAGC
CCGCGTGGTTCCTGGCCACCGTCGGCGTCTCGCCCGACCACCAGGGCAAGGGTCTGGGCAGCGCCGTCGT
GCTCCCCGGAGTGGAGGCGGCCGAGCGCGCCGGGGTGCCCGCCTTCCTGGAGACCTCCGCGCCCCGCAAC
CTCCCCTTCTACGAGCGGCTCGGCTTCACCGTCACCGCCGACGTCGAGGTGCCCGAAGGACCGCGCACCT
GGTGCATGACCCGCAAGCCCGGTGCCAGTTAACGAATTCTAGATCTTGAGACAAATGGCAGTATTCATCC
ACAATTTTAAAAGAAAAGGGGGGATTGGGGGGTACAGTGCAGGGGAAAGAATAGTAGACATAATAGCAAC
AGACATACAAACTAAAGAATTACAAAAACAAATTACAAAAATTCAAAATTTTCGGGTTTATTACAGGGAC
AGCAGAGATCCACTTTGGCGCCGGCTCGAGGCCTGCAGGTGCAAAGATGGATAAAGTTTTAAACAGAGAG
GAATCTTTGCAGCTAATGGACCTTCTAGGTCTTGAAAGGAGTGGGAATTGGCTCCGGTGCCCGTCAGTGG
GCAGAGCGCACATCGCCCACAGTCCCCGAGAAGTTGGGGGGAGGGGTCGGCAATTGAACCGGTGCCTAGA
GAAGGTGGCGCGGGGTAAACTGGGAAAGTGATGTCGTGTACTGGCTCCGCCTTTTTCCCGAGGGTGGGGG
AGAACCGTATATAAGTGCAGTAGTCGCCGTGAACGTTCTTTTTCGCAACGGGTTTGCCGCCAGAACACAG
GTAAGTGCCGTGTGTGGTTCCCGCGGGCCTGGCCTCTTTACGGGTTATGGCCCTTGCGTGCCTTGAATTA
CTTCCACCTGGCTGCAGTACGTGATTCTTGATCCCGAGCTTCGGGTTGGAAGTGGGTGGGAGAGTTCGAG
GCCTTGCGCTTAAGGAGCCCCTTCGCCTCGTGCTTGAGTTGAGGCCTGGCCTGGGCGCTGGGGCCGCCGC
GTGCGAATCTGGTGGCACCTTCGCGCCTGTCTCGCTGCTTTCGATAAGTCTCTAGCCATTTAAAATTTTT
GATGACCTGCTGCGACGCTTTTTTTCTGGCAAGATAGTCTTGTAAATGCGGGCCAAGATCTGCACACTGG
TATTTCGGTTTTTGGGGCCGCGGGCGGCGACGGGGCCCGTGCGTCCCAGCGCACATGTTCGGCGAGGCGG
GGCCTGCGAGCGCGGCCACCGAGAATCGGACGGGGGTAGTCTCAAGCTGGCCGGCCTGCTCTGGTGCCTG
GCCTCGCGCCGCCGTGTATCGCCCCGCCCTGGGCGGCAAGGCTGGCCCGGTCGGCACCAGTTGCGTGAGC
GGAAAGATGGCCGCTTCCCGGCCCTGCTGCAGGGAGCTCAAAATGGAGGACGCGGCGCTCGGGAGAGCGG
GCGGGTGAGTCACCCACACAAAGGAAAAGGGCCTTTCCGTCCTCAGCCGTCGCTTCATGTGACTCCACGG
AGTACCGGGCGCCGTCCAGGCACCTCGATTAGTTCTCGAGCTTTTGGAGTACGTCGTCTTTAGGTTGGGG
GGAGGGGTTTTATGCGATGGAGTTTCCCCACACTGAGTGGGTGGAGACTGAAGTTAGGCCAGCTTGGCAC
TTGATGTAATTCTCCTTGGAATTTGCCCTTTTTGAGTTTGGATCTTGGTTCATTCTCAAGCCTCAGACAG
TGGTTCAAAGTTTTTTTCTTCCATTTCAGGTGTCGTGAGGCTAGCACCGCCACCATGTCAGGGTGGGAGT
CATATTACAAAACCGAGGGCGATGAAGAAGCAGAGGAAGAACAAGAAGAGAACCTTGAAGCAAGTGGAGA
CTATAAATATTCAGGAAGAGATAGTTTGATTTTTTTGGTTGATGCCTCCAAGGCTATGTTTGAATCTCAG
AGTGAAGATGAGTTGACACCTTTTGACATGAGCATCCAGGAGCTGGATAATCCAGGTGCAAAACGAATTC
TAGAGCTTGACCAGTTTAAGGGGCAGCAGGGACAAAAACGTTTCCAAGACATGATGGGCCACGGATCTGA
CTACTCACTCAGTGAAGTGCTGTGGGTCTGTGCCAACCTCTTTAGTGATGTCCAATTCAAGATGAGTCAT
AAGAGGATCATGCTGTTCACCAATGAAGACAACCCCCATGGCAATGACAGTGCCAAAGCCAGCCGGGCCA
GGACCAAAGCCGGTGATCTCCGAGATACAGGCATCTTCCTTGACTTGATGCACCTGAAGAAACCTGGGGG
CTTTGACATATCCTTGTTCTACAGAGATATCATCAGCATAGCAGAGGATGAGGACCTCAGGGTTCACTTT
GAGGAATCCAGCAAGCTAGAAGACCTGTTGCGGAAGGTTCGCGCCAAGGAGACCAGGAAGCGAGCACTCA
GCAGGTTAAAGCTGAAGCTCAACAAAGATATAGTGATCTCTGTGGGCATTTATAATCTGGTCCAGAAGGC
TCTCAAGCCTCCTCCAATAAAGCTCTATCGGGAAACAAATGAACCAGTGAAAACCAAGACCCGGACCTTT
AATACAAGTACAGGCGGTTTGCTTCTGCCTAGCGATACCAAGAGGTCTCAGATCTATGGGAGTCGTCAGA
TTATACTGGAGAAAGAGGAAACAGAAGAGCTAAAACGGTTTGATGATCCAGGTTTGATGCTCATGGGTTT
CAAGCCGTTGGTACTGCTGAAGAAACACCATTACCTGAGGCCCTCCCTGTTCGTGTACCCAGAGGAGTCG
CTGGTGATTGGGAGCTCAACCCTGTTCAGTGCTCTGCTCATCAAGTGTCTGGAGAAGGAGGTTGCAGCAT
TGTGCAGATACACACCCCGCAGGAACATCCCTCCTTATTTTGTGGCTTTGGTGCCACAGGAAGAAGAGTT
GGATGACCAGAAAATTCAGGTGACTCCTCCAGGCTTCCAGCTGGTCTTTTTACCCTTTGCTGATGATAAA
AGGAAGATGCCCTTTACTGAAAAAATCATGGCAACTCCAGAGCAGGTGGGCAAGATGAAGGCTATCGTTG
AGAAGCTTCGCTTCACATACAGAAGTGACAGCTTTGAGAACCCCGTGCTGCAGCAGCACTTCAGGAACCT
GGAGGCCTTGGCCTTGGATTTGATGGAGCCGGAACAAGCAGTGGACCTGACATTGCCCAAGGTTGAAGCA
ATGAATAAAAGACTGGGCTCCTTGGTGGATGAGTTTAAGGAGCTTGTTTACCCACCAGATTACAATCCTG
AAGGGAAAGTTACCAAGAGAAAACACGATAATGAAGGTTCTGGAAGCAAAAGGCCCAAGGTGGAGTATTC
AGAAGAGGAGCTGAAGACCCACATCAGCAAGGGTACGCTGGGCAAGTTCACTGTGCCCATGCTGAAAGAG
GCCTGCCGGGCTTACGGGCTGAAGAGTGGGCTGAAGAAGCAGGAGCTGCTGGAAGCCCTCACCAAGCACT
TCCAGGACTAGTAATGAACTAGTCCGTAACTTGAAAGTATTTCGATTTCTTGGCTTTATATATCTTGTGG
AAAGGACGAACTTATACGAGTGTGTAGCATATTACGCGTTAAGTCGACAATCAACCTCTGGATTACAAAA
TTTGTGAAAGATTGACTGGTATTCTTAACTATGTTGCTCCTTTTACGCTATGTGGATACGCTGCTTTAAT
GCCTTTGTATCATGCTATTGCTTCCCGTATGGCTTTCATTTTCTCCTCCTTGTATAAATCCTGGTTGCTG
TCTCTTTATGAGGAGTTGTGGCCCGTTGTCAGGCAACGTGGCGTGGTGTGCACTGTGTTTGCTGACGCAA
CCCCCACTGGTTGGGGCATTGCCACCACCTGTCAGCTCCTTTCCGGGACTTTCGCTTTCCCCCTCCCTAT
TGCCACGGCGGAACTCATCGCCGCCTGCCTTGCCCGCTGCTGGACAGGGGCTCGGCTGTTGGGCACTGAC
AATTCCGTGGTGTTGTCGGGGAAATCATCGTCCTTTCCTTGGCTGCTCGCCTGTGTTGCCACCTGGATTC
TGCGCGGGACGTCCTTCTGCTACGTCCCTTCGGCCCTCAATCCAGCGGACCTTCCTTCCCGCGGCCTGCT
GCCGGCTCTGCGGCCTCTTCCGCGTCTTCGCCTTCGCCCTCAGACGAGTCGGATCTCCCTTTGGGCCGCC
TCCCCGCGTCGACTTTAAGACCAATGACTTACAAGGCAGCTGTAGATCTTAGCCACTTTTTAAAAGAAAA
GGGGGGACTGGAAGGGCTAATTCACTCCCAACGAAGACAAGATCTGCTTTTTGCTTGTACTGGGTCTCTC
TGGTTAGACCAGATCTGAGCCTGGGAGCTCTCTGGCTAACTAGGGAACCCACTGCTTAAGCCTCAATAAA
GCTTGCCTTGAGTGCTTCAAGTAGTGTGTGCCCGTCTGTTGTGTGACTCTGGTAACTAGAGATCCCTCAG
ACCCTTTTAGTCAGTGTGGAAAATCTCTAGCAGTACGTATAGTAGTTCATGTCATCTTATTATTCAGTAT
TTATAACTTGCAAAGAAATGAATATCAGAGAGTGAGAGGAACTTGTTTATTGCAGCTTATAATGGTTACA
AATAAAGCAATAGCATCACAAATTTCACAAATAAAGCATTTTTTTCACTGCATTCTAGTTGTGGTTTGTC
CAAACTCATCAATGTATCTTATCATGTCTGGCTCTAGCTATCCCGCCCCTAACTCCGCCCATCCCGCCCC
TAACTCCGCCCAGTTCCGCCCATTCTCCGCCCCATGGCTGACTAATTTTTTTTATTTATGCAGAGGCCGA
GGCCGCCTCGGCCTCTGAGCTATTCCAGAAGTAGTGAGGAGGCTTTTTTGGAGGCCTAGGGACGTACCCA
ATTCGCCCTATAGTGAGTCGTATTACGCGCGCTCACTGGCCGTCGTTTTACAACGTCGTGACTGGGAAAA
CCCTGGCGTTACCCAACTTAATCGCCTTGCAGCACATCCCCCTTTCGCCAGCTGGCGTAATAGCGAAGAG
GCCCGCACCGATCGCCCTTCCCAACAGTTGCGCAGCCTGAATGGCGAATGGG
[124 nt withheld, positions 7403-7526]
C
[91 nt withheld, positions 7528-7618]
A
[49 nt withheld, positions 7620-7668]
CCTTTGACGTTGGAGTCCACGTTCTTT
[37 nt withheld, positions 7696-7732]
ACCCTATCTCGGTCTATTCTTTTGATTTATAAGGGATTTTGCCGATTTCGGCCTATTGGTTAAAAAATGA
GCTGATTTAACAAAAATTTAACGCGAATTTTAACAAAATATTAACGCTTACAATTTAGGTGGCACTTTTC
GGGGAAATGTGCGCGGAACCCCTATTTGTTTATTTTTCTAAATACATTCAAATATGTATCCGCTCATGAG
ACAATAACCCTGATAAATGCTTCAATAATATTGAAAAAGGAAGAGTATGAGTATTCAACATTTCCGTGTC
GCCCTTATTCCCTTTTTTGCGGCATTTTGCCTTCCTGTTTTTGCTCACCCAGAAACGCTGGTGAAAGTAA
AAGATGCTGAAGATCAGTTGGGTGCACGAGTGGGTTACATCGAACTGGATCTCAACAGCGGTAAGATCCT
TGAGAGTTTTCGCCCCGAAGAACGTTTTCCAATGATGAGCACTTTTAAAGTTCTGCTATGTGGCGCGGTA
TTATCCCGTATTGACGCCGGGCAAGAGCAACTCGGTCGCCGCATACACTATTCTCAGAATGACTTGGTTG
AGTACTCACCAGTCACAGAAAAGCATCTTACGGATGGCATGACAGTAAGAGAATTATGCAGTGCTGCCAT
AACCATGAGTGATAACACTGCGGCCAACTTACTTCTGACAACGATCGGAGGACCGAAGGAGCTAACCGCT
TTTTTGCACAACATGGGGGATCATGTAACTCGCCTTGATCGTTGGGAACCGGAGCTGAATGAAGCCATAC
CAAACGACGAGCGTGACACCACGATGCCTGTAGCAATGGCAACAACGTTGCGCAAACTATTAACTGGCGA
ACTACTTACTCTAGCTTCCCGGCAACAATTAATAGACTGGATGGAGGCGGATAAAGTTGCAGGACCACTT
CTGCGCTCGGCCCTTCCGGCTGGCTGGTTTATTGCTGATAAATCTGGAGCCGGTGAGCGTGGGTCTCGCG
GTATCATTGCAGCACTGGGGCCAGATGGTAAGCCCTCCCGTATCGTAGTTATCTACACGACGGGGAGTCA
GGCAACTATGGATGAACGAAATAGACAGATCGCTGAGATAGGTGCCTCACTGATTAAGCATTGGTAACTG
TCAGACCAAGTTTACTCATATATACTTTAGATTGATTTAAAACTTCATTTTTAATTTAAAAGGATCTAGG
TGAAGATCCTTTTTGATAATCTCATGACCAAAATCCCTTAACGTGAGTTTTCGTTCCACTGAGCGTCAGA
CCCCGTAGAAAAGATCAAAGGATCTTCTTGAGATCCTTTTTTTCTGCGCGTAATCTGCTGCTTGCAAACA
AAAAAACCACCGCTACCAGCGGTGGTTTGTTTGCCGGATCAAGAGCTACCAACTCTTTTTCCGAAGGTAA
CTGGCTTCAGCAGAGCGCAGATACCAAATACTGTTCTTCTAGTGTAGCCGTAGTTAGGCCACCACTTCAA
GAACTCTGTAGCACCGCCTACATACCTCGCTCTGCTAATCCTGTTACCAGTGGCTGCTGCCAGTGGCGAT
AAGTCGTGTCTTACCGGGTTGGACTCAAGACGATAGTTACCGGATAAGGCGCAGCGGTCGGGCTGAACGG
GGGGTTCGTGCACACAGCCCAGCTTGGAGCGAACGACCTACACCGAACTGAGATACCTACAGCGTGAGCT
ATGAGAAAGCGCCACGCTTCCCGAAGGGAGAAAGGCGGACAGGTATCCGGTAAGCGGCAGGGTCGGAACA
GGAGAGCGCACGAGGGAGCTTCCAGGGGGAAACGCCTGGTATCTTTATAGTCCTGTCGGGTTTCGCCACC
TCTGACTTGAGCGTCGATTTTTGTGATGCTCGTCAGGGGGGCGGAGCCTATGGAAAAACGCCAGCAACGC
GGCCTTTTTACGGTTCCTGGCCTTTTGCTGGCCTTTTGCTCACATGTTCTTTCCTGCGTTATCCCCTGAT
TCTGTGGATAACCGTATTACCGCCTTTGAGTGAGCTGATACCGCTCGCCGCAGCCGAACGACCGAGCGCA
GCGAGTCAGTGAGCGAGGAAGCGGAAGAGCGCCCAATACGCAAACCGCCTCTCCCCGCGCGTTGGCCGAT
TCATTAATGCAGCTGGCACGACAGGTTTCCCGACTGGAAAGCGGGCAGTGAGCGCAACGCAATTAATGTG
AGTTAGCTCACTCATTAGGCACCCCAGGCTTTACACTTTATGCTTCCGGCTCGTATGTTGTGTGGAATTG
TGAGCGGATAACAATTTCACACAGGAAACAGCTATGACCATGATTACGCCAAGCGCGCAATTAACCCTCA
CTAAAGGGAACAAAAGCTGGAGCTGCAAGC
