>Addgene plasmid #142889 | TFORF1930 | depositor partial sequence | sequence record 280805 | Insert
ACCGCCACCATGTCAGGGTGGGAGTCATATTACAAAACCGAGGGCGATGAAGAAGCAGAGGAAGAACAAG
AAGAGAACCTTGAAGCAAGTGGAGACTATAAATATTCAGGAAGAGATAGTTTGATTTTTTTGGTTGATGC
CTCCAAGGCTATGTTTGAATCTCAGAGTGAAGATGAGTTGACACCTTTTGACATGAGCATCCAGGAGCTG
GATAATCCAGGTGCAAAACGAATTCTAGAGCTTGACCAGTTTAAGGGGCAGCAGGGACAAAAACGTTTCC
AAGACATGATGGGCCACGGATCTGACTACTCACTCAGTGAAGTGCTGTGGGTCTGTGCCAACCTCTTTAG
TGATGTCCAATTCAAGATGAGTCATAAGAGGATCATGCTGTTCACCAATGAAGACAACCCCCATGGCAAT
GACAGTGCCAAAGCCAGCCGGGCCAGGACCAAAGCCGGTGATCTCCGAGATACAGGCATCTTCCTTGACT
TGATGCACCTGAAGAAACCTGGGGGCTTTGACATATCCTTGTTCTACAGAGATATCATCAGCATAGCAGA
GGATGAGGACCTCAGGGTTCACTTTGAGGAATCCAGCAAGCTAGAAGACCTGTTGCGGAAGGTTCGCGCC
AAGGAGACCAGGAAGCGAGCACTCAGCAGGTTAAAGCTGAAGCTCAACAAAGATATAGTGATCTCTGTGG
GCATTTATAATCTGGTCCAGAAGGCTCTCAAGCCTCCTCCAATAAAGCTCTATCGGGAAACAAATGAACC
AGTGAAAACCAAGACCCGGACCTTTAATACAAGTACAGGCGGTTTGCTTCTGCCTAGCGATACCAAGAGG
TCTCAGATCTATGGGAGTCGTCAGATTATACTGGAGAAAGAGGAAACAGAAGAGCTAAAACGGTTTGATG
ATCCAGGTTTGATGCTCATGGGTTTCAAGCCGTTGGTACTGCTGAAGAAACACCATTACCTGAGGCCCTC
CCTGTTCGTGTACCCAGAGGAGTCGCTGGTGATTGGGAGCTCAACCCTGTTCAGTGCTCTGCTCATCAAG
TGTCTGGAGAAGGAGGTTGCAGCATTGTGCAGATACACACCCCGCAGGAACATCCCTCCTTATTTTGTGG
CTTTGGTGCCACAGGAAGAAGAGTTGGATGACCAGAAAATTCAGGTGACTCCTCCAGGCTTCCAGCTGGT
CTTTTTACCCTTTGCTGATGATAAAAGGAAGATGCCCTTTACTGAAAAAATCATGGCAACTCCAGAGCAG
GTGGGCAAGATGAAGGCTATCGTTGAGAAGCTTCGCTTCACATACAGAAGTGACAGCTTTGAGAACCCCG
TGCTGCAGCAGCACTTCAGGAACCTGGAGGCCTTGGCCTTGGATTTGATGGAGCCGGAACAAGCAGTGGA
CCTGACATTGCCCAAGGTTGAAGCAATGAATAAAAGACTGGGCTCCTTGGTGGATGAGTTTAAGGAGCTT
GTTTACCCACCAGATTACAATCCTGAAGGGAAAGTTACCAAGAGAAAACACGATAATGAAGGTTCTGGAA
GCAAAAGGCCCAAGGTGGAGTATTCAGAAGAGGAGCTGAAGACCCACATCAGCAAGGGTACGCTGGGCAA
GTTCACTGTGCCCATGCTGAAAGAGGCCTGCCGGGCTTACGGGCTGAAGAGTGGGCTGAAGAAGCAGGAG
CTGCTGGAAGCCCTCACCAAGCACTTCCAGGACTAGTAATGAACTAGTCCGTAACTTGAAAGTATTTCGA
TTTCTTGGCTTTATATATCTTGTGGAAAGGACGAACTTATACGAGTGTGTAGCATATT
