>Addgene plasmid #142889 | TFORF1930 | depositor partial sequence | sequence record 280806 | Barcode
ACTTATACGAGTGTGTAGCATATT
